>Addgene plasmid #68585 | pMpGWB131 | depositor full sequence | sequence record 122185 | pMpGWB131 sequence 12960 bps
TTTCACGCCCTTTTAAATATCCGATTATTCTAATAAACGCTCTTTTCTCTTAGGTTTACCCGCCAATATA
TCCTGTCAAACACTGATAGTTTAAACTGAAGGCGGGAAACGACAATCTGATCCAAGCTCAAGCTGCTCTA
GCATTCGCCATTCAGGCTGCGCAACTGTTGGGAAGGGCGATCGGTGCGGGCCTCTTCGCTATTACGCCAG
CTGGCGAAAGGGGGATGTGCTGCAAGGCGATTAAGTTGGGTAACGCCAGGGTTTTCCCAGTCACGACGTT
GTAAAACGACGGCCAGTGCCAAGCTTGGGTCTAGAGTTATCAACAAGTTTGTACAAAAAAGCTGAACGAG
AAACGTAAAATGATATAAATATCAATATATTAAATTAGATTTTGCATAAAAAACAGACTACATAATACTG
TAAAACACAACATATCCAGTCACTATGGCGGCCCCTCGAGGGGCCGCATTAGGCACCCCAGGCTTTACAC
TTTATGCTTCCGGCTCGTATAATGTGTGGATTTTGAGTTAGGATCCGGCGAGATTTTCAGGAGCTAAGGA
AGCTAAAATGGAGAAAAAAATCACTGGATATACCACCGTTGATATATCCCAATGGCATCGTAAAGAACAT
TTTGAGGCATTTCAGTCAGTTGCTCAATGTACCTATAACCAGACCGTTCAGCTGGATATTACGGCCTTTT
TAAAGACCGTAAAGAAAAATAAGCACAAGTTTTATCCGGCCTTTATTCACATTCTTGCCCGCCTGATGAA
TGCTCATCCGGAATTCCGTATGGCAATGAAAGACGGTGAGCTGGTGATATGGGATAGTGTTCACCCTTGT
TACACCGTTTTCCATGAGCAAACTGAAACGTTTTCATCGCTCTGGAGTGAATACCACGACGATTTCCGGC
AGTTTCTACACATATATTCGCAAGATGTGGCGTGTTACGGTGAAAACCTGGCCTATTTCCCTAAAGGGTT
TATTGAGAATATGTTTTTCGTCTCAGCCAATCCCTGGGTGAGTTTCACCAGTTTTGATTTAAACGTGGCC
AATATGGACAACTTCTTCGCCCCCGTTTTCACCATGGGCAAATATTATACGCAAGGCGACAAGGTGCTGA
TGCCGCTGGCGATTCAGGTTCATCATGCCGTCTGTGATGGCTTCCATGTCGGCAGAATGCTTAATGAATT
ACAACAGTACTGCGATGAGTGGCAGGGCGGGGCGTAAACGCGTGGATCCGGCTTACTAAAAGCCAGATAA
CAGTATGCGTATTTGCGCGCTGATTTTTGCGGTATAAGAATATATACTGATATGTATACCCGAAGTATGT
CAAAAAGAGGTGTGCTATGAAGCAGCGTATTACAGTGACAGTTGACAGCGACAGCTATCAGTTGCTCAAG
GCATATATGATGTCAATATCTCCGGTCTGGTAAGCACAACCATGCAGAATGAAGCCCGTCGTCTGCGTGC
CGAACGCTGGAAAGCGGAAAATCAGGAAGGGATGGCTGAGGTCGCCCGGTTTATTGAAATGAACGGCTCT
TTTGCTGACGAGAACAGGGACTGGTGAAATGCAGTTTAAGGTTTACACCTATAAAAGAGAGAGCCGTTAT
CGTCTGTTTGTGGATGTACAGAGTGATATTATTGACACGCCCGGGCGACGGATGGTGATCCCCCTGGCCA
GTGCACGTCTGCTGTCAGATAAAGTCTCCCGTGAACTTTACCCGGTGGTGCATATCGGGGATGAAAGCTG
GCGCATGATGACCACCGATATGGCCAGTGTGCCGGTCTCCGTTATCGGGGAAGAAGTGGCTGATCTCAGC
CACCGCGAAAATGACATCAAAAACGCCATTAACCTGATGTTCTGGGGAATATAAATGTCAGGCTCCCTTA
TACACAGCCAGTCTGCAGGTCGACCATAGTGACTGGATATGTTGTGTTTTACAGTATTATGTAGTCTGTT
TTTTATGCAAAATCTAATTTAATATATTGATATTTATATCATTTTACGTTTCTCGTTCAGCTTTCTTGTA
CAAAGTGGTTGATAACAGCATGGAGAGAGAGAAGAACGTGGTGTACGGCCCCGAGCCCAAGCACCCTCTG
GGCAACTTCACCGCCGGCGAGATGCTGTACAACGCTCTGCACAAGCACTCCCACATCCCCCAGGCCATCC
TGGACGTGATGGGCAACGAGTCCCTTTCCTACCAGGAGTTCTTCGACACTACTGTGAAGCTGGGCCAGAG
CCTCCAGAACTGTGGCTACAAGATGAACGATGTCGTGTCGATCTGTGCAGAGAACAACAAGAGATTCTTC
ATCCCCATCATCTCCGCCTGGTACATCGGCATGGTGGTGGCCCCTGTGAACGAGGACTATATCCCAGACG
AGCTGTGTAAAGTGACCGGCATCTCCAAGCCGATCCTGGTCTTCACCACTAGGAAGATCCTGCCTAAGGT
TTTGGAGGTTAAAGACAGAACCAACTACATAAAGAGGATCATCATACTGGACTCTGAAGAGAACCTGCTG
GGCTGCGAGAGCCTGCACAACTTCATGTCCAGGTACTCCGACAACAACCTCCAAACATTCAAGCCTCTGC
ACTACGACCCTGTGGACCAGGTAGCCGCCATCCTGTGCTCCTCCGGCACAACCGGCCTGCCTAAAGGCGT
GATGCAGACCCACAGGAACATCTGTGTGAGACTCACACACGCATCTGACCCCAGAGTGGGTACACAACTC
ATCCCCGGCGTATCCGTGCTGGCCTACCTGCCATTCTTCCACGCCTTCGGCTTCAGTATCAACCTGGGCT
ATTTCATGGTGGGCCTGAGAGTGGTGATGCTCCGAAGGTTTAACCAGGAGGTGTTCCTGAAGGCCATCCA
GGACTACGAGGTGAGGAGCGTGATCAACGTTCCCTCCACAATCCTGTTCCTGTCCAAGAGCCCTCTGGTG
GACAAGTACGACCTATCCACCCTGGCGGAGCTGTGCTGTGGAGCCGCTCCTCTGGCGAAGGAGGTGGCCG
AGATCGCCGTGAAGAGGCTGAACCTGCCAGGGATACGGTGTGGCTACGGTCTAACAGAGTCTACCTCCGC
CAACATCCATACTCTGCACAACGAGTTCAAGTCCGGCTCCCTGGGCAAGGTGACACCTTACATGGCCGCC
AAGATCATCGACAGGAACACCGGCGAGGCCCTGGGTCCAAACCAGGTGGGCGAGCTGTGCATCTGGGGAC
CTATGGTAACAAAAGGCTATGTGAACAACCCACAGGCTACTAAGGAGGCCATCGACGACGACGGCTGGCT
GCACTCTGGCGACTTCGGCTACTACGACGAGGACGAGTATTTCTACATCGTGGACCGGTACAAGGAGCTG
ATCAAATACAAGGGCTATCAGGTCGCCCCTGTGGAGCTGGAGGAGATCCTCCTTCAGCACCCAGGCATCA
GGGACGTGGCCGTCGTGGGTATCCCTGACATCGAGGCCGGCGAGCTGCCAGCCGGCTTCGTGGTGAAGCA
GCCCGGCGCCCAACTCACCGCTAAGGAGGTGTACGACTTCCTGGCCCAGAGGGTGTCTCACTCCAAGTAC
CTGAGGGGCGGCGTAAGGTTCGTGGACTCTATCCCCAGGAACGTGACAGGCAAGATTAGTCGAAAAGAGC
TGAGGGAGGCCCTGATGGAGAAGGCTTCTAAGCTTAGCCATGGCTTCCCGCCGGAGGTGGAGGAGCAGGC
TGCTGGCACGCTGCCCATGTCTTGTGCCCAGGAGAGCGGGATGGACCGTCACCCTGCAGCCTGTGCTTCT
GCTAGGATCAATGTGTAGGCTTAGAGCTCGAATTTCCCCGATCGTTCAAACATTTGGCAATAAAGTTTCT
TAAGATTGAATCCTGTTGCCGGTCTTGCGATGATTATCATATAATTTCTGTTGAATTACGTTAAGCATGT
AATAATTAACATGTAATGCATGACGTTATTTATGAGATGGGTTTTTATGATTAGAGTCCCGCAATTATAC
ATTTAATACGCGATAGAAAACAAAATATAGCGCGCAAACTAGGATAAATTATCGCGCGCGGTGTCATCTA
TGTTACTAGATCGGGAATTGGTTCCGGAACCAATTCGTAATCATGGTCATAGCTGTTTCCTGTGTGAAAT
TGTTATCCGCTCACAATTCCACACAACATACGAGCCGGAAGCATAAAGTGTAAAGCCTGGGGTGCCTAAT
GAGTGAGCTAACTCACATTAGGCTGAATTAGGCGCGCCTATTTCTGAATTCAACACATTGCGGACGTTTT
TAATGTACTGAATTAACGCCGAATTAATTCGGGGGATCTGGATTTTAGTACTGGATTTTGGTTTTAGGAA
TTAGAAATTTTATTGATAGAAGTATTTTACAAATACAAATACATACTAAGGGTTTCTTATATGCTCAACA
CATGAGCGAAACCCTATAGGAACCCTAATTCCCTTATCTGGGAACTACTCACACATTATTATGGAGAAAC
TCGAGCTTGTCGATCGACAGATCCCGGTCGGCATCTACTCTATTTCTTTGCCCTCGGACGAGTGCTGGGG
CGTCGGTTTCCACTATCGGCGAGTACTTCTACACAGCCATCGGTCCAGACGGCCGCGCTTCTGCGGGCGA
TTTGTGTACGCCCGACAGTCCCGGCTCCGGATCGGACGATTGCGTCGCATCGACCCTGCGCCCAAGCTGC
ATCATCGAAATTGCCGTCAACCAAGCTCTGATAGAGTTGGTCAAGACCAATGCGGAGCATATACGCCCGG
AGTCGTGGCGATCCTGCAAGCTCCGGATGCCTCCGCTCGAAGTAGCGCGTCTGCTGCTCCATACAAGCCA
ACCACGGCCTCCAGAAGAAGATGTTGGCGACCTCGTATTGGGAATCCCCGAACATCGCCTCGCTCCAGTC
AATGACCGCTGTTATGCGGCCATTGTCCGTCAGGACATTGTTGGAGCCGAAATCCGCGTGCACGAGGTGC
CGGACTTCGGGGCAGTCCTCGGCCCAAAGCATCAGCTCATCGAGAGCCTGCGCGACGGACGCACTGACGG
TGTCGTCCATCACAGTTTGCCAGTGATACACATGGGGATCAGCAATCGCGCATATGAAATCACGCCATGT
AGTGTATTGACCGATTCCTTGCGGTCCGAATGGGCCGAACCCGCTCGTCTGGCTAAGATCGGCCGCAGCG
ATCGCATCCATAGCCTCCGCGACCGGTTGTAGAACAGCGGGCAGTTCGGTTTCAGGCAGGTCTTGCAACG
TGACACCCTGTGAACGGCGGGAGATGCAATAGGTCAGGCTCTCGCTAAACTCCCCAATGTCAAGCACTTC
CGGAATCGGGAGCGCGGCCGATGCAAAGTGCCGATAAACATAACGATCTTTGTAGAAACCATCGGCGCAG
CTATTTACCCGCAGGACATATCCACGCCCTCCTACATCGAAGCTGAAAGCACGAGATTCTTCGCCCTCCG
AGAGCTGCATCAGGTCGGAGACGCTGTCGAACTTTTCGATCAGAAACTTCTCGACAGACGTCGCGGTGAG
TTCAGGCTTTTTCATATCTCATTGCCCCCCGGATCTGCGAAAGCTCGAGAGAGATAGATTTGTAGAGAGA
GACTGGTGATTTCAGCGTGTCCTCTCCAAATGAAATGAACTTCCTTATATAGAGGAAGGTCTTGCGAAGG
ATAGTGGGATTGTGCGTCATCCCTTACGTCAGTGGAGATATCACATCAATCCACTTGCTTTGAAGACGTG
GTTGGAACGTCTTCTTTTTCCACGATGCTCCTCGTGGGTGGGGGTCCATCTTTGGGACCACTGTCGGCAG
AGGCATCTTGAACGATAGCCTTTCCTTTATCGCAATGATGGCATTTGTAGGTGCCACCTTCCTTTTCTAC
TGTCCTTTTGATGAAGTGACAGATAGCTGGGCAATGGAATCCGAGGAGGTTTCCCGATATTACCCTTTGT
TGAAAAGTCTCAATAGCCCTTTGGTCTTCTGAGACTGTATCTTTGATATTCTTGGAGTAGACGAGAGTGT
CGTGCTCCACCATGTTCACATCAATCCACTTGCTTTGAAGACGTGGTTGGAACGTCTTCTTTTTCCACGA
TGCTCCTCGTGGGTGGGGGTCCATCTTTGGGACCACTGTCGGCAGAGGCATCTTGAACGATAGCCTTTCC
TTTATCGCAATGATGGCATTTGTAGGTGCCACCTTCCTTTTCTACTGTCCTTTTGATGAAGTGACAGATA
GCTGGGCAATGGAATCCGAGGAGGTTTCCCGATATTACCCTTTGTTGAAAAGTCTCAATAGCCCTTTGGT
CTTCTGAGACTGTATCTTTGATATTCTTGGAGTAGACGAGAGTGTCGTGCTCCACCATGTTGGCAAGCTG
CTCTAGCCAATACGCAAACCGAATTCAGAAATAAATTCAGCCTAATTCGGCGTTAATTCAGTACATTAAA
AACGTCCGCAATGTGTTATTAAGTTGTCTAAGCGTCAATTTGTTTACACCACAATATATCCTGCCACCAG
CCAGCCAACAGCTCCCCGACCGGCAGCTCGGCACAAAATCACCACTCGATACAGGCAGCCCATCAGTCCG
GGACGGCGTCAGCGGGAGAGCCGTTGTAAGGCGGCAGACTTTGCTCATGTTACCGATGCTATTCGGAAGA
ACGGCAACTAAGCTGCCGGGTTTGAAACACGGATGATCTCGCGGAGGGTAGCATGTTGATTGTAACGATG
ACAGAGCGTTGCTGCCTGTGATCAATTCGGGCACGAACCCAGTGGACATAAGCCTGTTCGGTTCGTAAGC
TGTAATGCAAGTAGCGTATGCGCTCACGCAACTGGTCCAGAACCTTGACCGAACGCAGCGGTGGTAACGG
CGCAGTGGCGGTTTTCATGGCTTGTTATGACTGTTTTTTTGGGGTACAGTCTATGCCTCGGGCATCCAAG
CAGCAAGCGCGTTACGCCGTGGGTCGATGTTTGATGTTATGGAGCAGCAACGATGTTACGCAGCAGGGCA
GTCGCCCTAAAACAAAGTTAAACATCATGGGGGAAGCGGTGATCGCCGAAGTATCGACTCAACTATCAGA
GGTAGTTGGCGTCATCGAGCGCCATCTCGAACCGACGTTGCTGGCCGTACATTTGTACGGCTCCGCAGTG
GATGGCGGCCTGAAGCCACACAGTGATATTGATTTGCTGGTTACGGTGACCGTAAGGCTTGATGAAACAA
CGCGGCGAGCTTTGATCAACGACCTTTTGGAAACTTCGGCTTCCCCTGGAGAGAGCGAGATTCTCCGCGC
TGTAGAAGTCACCATTGTTGTGCACGACGACATCATTCCGTGGCGTTATCCAGCTAAGCGCGAACTGCAA
TTTGGAGAATGGCAGCGCAATGACATTCTTGCAGGTATCTTCGAGCCAGCCACGATCGACATTGATCTGG
CTATCTTGCTGACAAAAGCAAGAGAACATAGCGTTGCCTTGGTAGGTCCAGCGGCGGAGGAACTCTTTGA
TCCGGTTCCTGAACAGGATCTATTTGAGGCGCTAAATGAAACCTTAACGCTATGGAACTCGCCGCCCGAC
TGGGCTGGCGATGAGCGAAATGTAGTGCTTACGTTGTCCCGCATTTGGTACAGCGCAGTAACCGGCAAAA
TCGCGCCGAAGGATGTCGCTGCCGACTGGGCAATGGAGCGCCTGCCGGCCCAGTATCAGCCCGTCATACT
TGAAGCTAGACAGGCTTATCTTGGACAAGAAGAAGATCGCTTGGCCTCGCGCGCAGATCAGTTGGAAGAA
TTTGTCCACTACGTGAAAGGCGAGATCACCAAGGTAGTCGGCAAATAATGTCTAGCTAGAAATTCGTTCA
AGCCGACGCCGCTTCGCGGCGCGGCTTAACTCAAGCGTTAGATGCACTAAGCACATAATTGCTCACAGCC
AAACTATCAGGTCAAGTCTGCTTTTATTATTTTTAAGCGTGCATAATAAGCCCTACACAAATTGGGAGAT
ATATCATGCATGACCAAAATCCCTTAACGTGAGTTTTCGTTCCACTGAGCGTCAGACCCCGTAGAAAAGA
TCAAAGGATCTTCTTGAGATCCTTTTTTTCTGCGCGTAATCTGCTGCTTGCAAACAAAAAAACCACCGCT
ACCAGCGGTGGTTTGTTTGCCGGATCAAGAGCTACCAACTCTTTTTCCGAAGGTAACTGGCTTCAGCAGA
GCGCAGATACCAAATACTGTCCTTCTAGTGTAGCCGTAGTTAGGCCACCACTTCAAGAACTCTGTAGCAC
CGCCTACATACCTCGCTCTGCTAATCCTGTTACCAGTGGCTGCTGCCAGTGGCGATAAGTCGTGTCTTAC
CGGGTTGGACTCAAGACGATAGTTACCGGATAAGGCGCAGCGGTCGGGCTGAACGGGGGGTTCGTGCACA
CAGCCCAGCTTGGAGCGAACGACCTACACCGAACTGAGATACCTACAGCGTGAGCTATGAGAAAGCGCCA
CGCTTCCCGAAGGGAGAAAGGCGGACAGGTATCCGGTAAGCGGCAGGGTCGGAACAGGAGAGCGCACGAG
GGAGCTTCCAGGGGGAAACGCCTGGTATCTTTATAGTCCTGTCGGGTTTCGCCACCTCTGACTTGAGCGT
CGATTTTTGTGATGCTCGTCAGGGGGGCGGAGCCTATGGAAAAACGCCAGCAACGCGGCCTTTTTACGGT
TCCTGGCCTTTTGCTGGCCTTTTGCTCACATGTTCTTTCCTGCGTTATCCCCTGATTCTGTGGATAACCG
TATTACCGCCTTTGAGTGAGCTGATACCGCTCGCCGCAGCCGAACGACCGAGCGCAGCGAGTCAGTGAGC
GAGGAAGCGGAAGAGCGCCTGATGCGGTATTTTCTCCTTACGCATCTGTGCGGTATTTCACACCGCATAT
GGTGCACTCTCAGTACAATCTGCTCTGATGCCGCATAGTTAAGCCAGTATACACTCCGCTATCGCTACGT
GACTGGGTCATGGCTGCGCCCCGACACCCGCCAACACCCGCTGACGCGCCCTGACGGGCTTGTCTGCTCC
CGGCATCCGCTTACAGACAAGCTGTGACCGTCTCCGGGAGCTGCATGTGTCAGAGGTTTTCACCGTCATC
ACCGAAACGCGCGAGGCAGGGTGCCTTGATGTGGGCGCCGGCGGTCGAGTGGCGACGGCGCGGCTTGTCC
GCGCCCTGGTAGATTGCCTGGCCGTAGGCCAGCCATTTTTGAGCGGCCAGCGGCCGCGATAGGCCGACGC
GAAGCGGCGGGGCGTAGGGAGCGCAGCGACCGAAGGGTAGGCGCTTTTTGCAGCTCTTCGGCTGTGCGCT
GGCCAGACAGTTATGCACAGGCCAGGCGGGTTTTAAGAGTTTTAATAAGTTTTAAAGAGTTTTAGGCGGA
AAAATCGCCTTTTTTCTCTTTTATATCAGTCACTTACATGTGTGACCGGTTCCCAATGTACGGCTTTGGG
TTCCCAATGTACGGGTTCCGGTTCCCAATGTACGGCTTTGGGTTCCCAATGTACGTGCTATCCACAGGAA
AGAGACCTTTTCGACCTTTTTCCCCTGCTAGGGCAATTTGCCCTAGCATCTGCTCCGTACATTAGGAACC
GGCGGATGCTTCGCCCTCGATCAGGTTGCGGTAGCGCATGACTAGGATCGGGCCAGCCTGCCCCGCCTCC
TCCTTCAAATCGTACTCCGGCAGGTCATTTGACCCGATCAGCTTGCGCACGGTGAAACAGAACTTCTTGA
ACTCTCCGGCGCTGCCACTGCGTTCGTAGATCGTCTTGAACAACCATCTGGCTTCTGCCTTGCCTGCGGC
GCGGCGTGCCAGGCGGTAGAGAAAACGGCCGATGCCGGGATCGATCAAAAAGTAATCGGGGTGAACCGTC
AGCACGTCCGGGTTCTTGCCTTCTGTGATCTCGCGGTACATCCAATCAGCTAGCTCGATCTCGATGTACT
CCGGCCGCCCGGTTTCGCTCTTTACGATCTTGTAGCGGCTAATCAAGGCTTCACCCTCGGATACCGTCAC
CAGGCGGCCGTTCTTGGCCTTCTTCGTACGCTGCATGGCAACGTGCGTGGTGTTTAACCGAATGCAGGTT
TCTACCAGGTCGTCTTTCTGCTTTCCGCCATCGGCTCGCCGGCAGAACTTGAGTACGTCCGCAACGTGTG
GACGGAACACGCGGCCGGGCTTGTCTCCCTTCCCTTCCCGGTATCGGTTCATGGATTCGGTTAGATGGGA
AACCGCCATCAGTACCAGGTCGTAATCCCACACACTGGCCATGCCGGCCGGCCCTGCGGAAACCTCTACG
TGCCCGTCTGGAAGCTCGTAGCGGATCACCTCGCCAGCTCGTCGGTCACGCTTCGACAGACGGAAAACGG
CCACGTCCATGATGCTGCGACTATCGCGGGTGCCCACGTCATAGAGCATCGGAACGAAAAAATCTGGTTG
CTCGTCGCCCTTGGGCGGCTTCCTAATCGACGGCGCACCGGCTGCCGGCGGTTGCCGGGATTCTTTGCGG
ATTCGATCAGCGGCCGCTTGCCACGATTCACCGGGGCGTGCTTCTGCCTCGATGCGTTGCCGCTGGGCGG
CCTGCGCGGCCTTCAACTTCTCCACCAGGTCATCACCCAGCGCCGCGCCGATTTGTACCGGGCCGGATGG
TTTGCGACCGCTCACGCCGATTCCTCGGGCTTGGGGGTTCCAGTGCCATTGCAGGGCCGGCAGACAACCC
AGCCGCTTACGCCTGGCCAACCGCCCGTTCCTCCACACATGGGGCATTCCACGGCGTCGGTGCCTGGTTG
TTCTTGATTTTCCATGCCGCCTCCTTTAGCCGCTAAAATTCATCTACTCATTTATTCATTTGCTCATTTA
CTCTGGTAGCTGCGCGATGTATTCAGATAGCAGCTCGGTAATGGTCTTGCCTTGGCGTACCGCGTACATC
TTCAGCTTGGTGTGATCCTCCGCCGGCAACTGAAAGTTGACCCGCTTCATGGCTGGCGTGTCTGCCAGGC
TGGCCAACGTTGCAGCCTTGCTGCTGCGTGCGCTCGGACGGCCGGCACTTAGCGTGTTTGTGCTTTTGCT
CATTTTCTCTTTACCTCATTAACTCAAATGAGTTTTGATTTAATTTCAGCGGCCAGCGCCTGGACCTCGC
GGGCAGCGTCGCCCTCGGGTTCTGATTCAAGAACGGTTGTGCCGGCGGCGGCAGTGCCTGGGTAGCTCAC
GCGCTGCGTGATACGGGACTCAAGAATGGGCAGCTCGTACCCGGCCAGCGCCTCGGCAACCTCACCGCCG
ATGCGCGTGCCTTTGATCGCCCGCGACACGACAAAGGCCGCTTGTAGCCTTCCATCCGTGACCTCAATGC
GCTGCTTAACCAGCTCCACCAGGTCGGCGGTGGCCCATATGTCGTAAGGGCTTGGCTGCACCGGAATCAG
CACGAAGTCGGCTGCCTTGATCGCGGACACAGCCAAGTCCGCCGCCTGGGGCGCTCCGTCGATCACTACG
AAGTCGCGCCGGCCGATGGCCTTCACGTCGCGGTCAATCGTCGGGCGGTCGATGCCGACAACGGTTAGCG
GTTGATCTTCCCGCACGGCCGCCCAATCGCGGGCACTGCCCTGGGGATCGGAATCGACTAACAGAACATC
GGCCCCGGCGAGTTGCAGGGCGCGGGCTAGATGGGTTGCGATGGTCGTCTTGCCTGACCCGCCTTTCTGG
TTAAGTACAGCGATAACCTTCATGCGTTCCCCTTGCGTATTTGTTTATTTACTCATCGCATCATATACGC
AGCGACCGCATGACGCAAGCTGTTTTACTCAAATACACATCACCTTTTTAGACGGCGGCGCTCGGTTTCT
TCAGCGGCCAAGCTGGCCGGCCAGGCCGCCAGCTTGGCATCAGACAAACCGGCCAGGATTTCATGCAGCC
GCACGGTTGAGACGTGCGCGGGCGGCTCGAACACGTACCCGGCCGCGATCATCTCCGCCTCGATCTCTTC
GGTAATGAAAAACGGTTCGTCCTGGCCGTCCTGGTGCGGTTTCATGCTTGTTCCTCTTGGCGTTCATTCT
CGGCGGCCGCCAGGGCGTCGGCCTCGGTCAATGCGTCCTCACGGAAGGCACCGCGCCGCCTGGCCTCGGT
GGGCGTCACTTCCTCGCTGCGCTCAAGTGCGCGGTACAGGGTCGAGCGATGCACGCCAAGCAGTGCAGCC
GCCTCTTTCACGGTGCGGCCTTCCTGGTCGATCAGCTCGCGGGCGTGCGCGATCTGTGCCGGGGTGAGGG
TAGGGCGGGGGCCAAACTTCACGCCTCGGGCCTTGGCGGCCTCGCGCCCGCTCCGGGTGCGGTCGATGAT
TAGGGAACGCTCGAACTCGGCAATGCCGGCGAACACGGTCAACACCATGCGGCCGGCCGGCGTGGTGGTG
TCGGCCCACGGCTCTGCCAGGCTACGCAGGCCCGCGCCGGCCTCCTGGATGCGCTCGGCAATGTCCAGTA
GGTCGCGGGTGCTGCGGGCCAGGCGGTCTAGCCTGGTCACTGTCACAACGTCGCCAGGGCGTAGGTGGTC
AAGCATCCTGGCCAGCTCCGGGCGGTCGCGCCTGGTGCCGGTGATCTTCTCGGAAAACAGCTTGGTGCAG
CCGGCCGCGTGCAGTTCGGCCCGTTGGTTGGTCAAGTCCTGGTCGTCGGTGCTGACGCGGGCATAGCCCA
GCAGGCCAGCGGCGGCGCTCTTGTTCATGGCGTAATGTCTCCGGTTCTAGTCGCAAGTATTCTACTTTAT
GCGACTAAAACACGCGACAAGAAAACGCCAGGAAAAGGGCAGGGCGGCAGCCTGTCGCGTAACTTAGGAC
TTGTGCGACATGTCGTTTTCAGAAGACGGCTGCACTGAACGTCAGAAGCCGACTGCACTATAGCAGCGGA
GGGGTTGGATCAAAGTACTTTGATCCCGAGGGGAACCCTGTGGTTGGCATGCACATACAAATGGACGAAC
GGATAAACCT
Features (pLannotate 1.2.2; 28 found; start..end, strand, type, name):
     54..78      -  misc_feature   RB T-DNA repeat: right border repeat from nopaline C58 T-DNA
    144..298     -  CDS            lacZα (fragment): LacZα fragment of β-galactosidase; lacZ fragment
    323..447     +  protein_bind   attR1: mutant version of attR; recombination site for the Gateway® LR reaction LR Clonase™
    484..514     +  promoter       lac UV5 promoter: E. coli lac promoter with an "up" mutation
    539..567     +  promoter       cat promoter (fragment): promoter of the E. coli cat gene encoding chloramphenicol acetyltransferase
    568..1227    +  CDS            CmR: chloramphenicol acetyltransferase; cat; confers resistance to chloramphenicol
   1406..1564    +  CDS            ccdA (fragment): CCDA_ECO57 - Also known as H, letA. Experimental evidence at protein level: Swiss-Prot protein existence level 1. Antitoxin component of a type II toxin-antitoxin (TA) system which inhibits the post-segregational killing (PSK) of plasmid-free cells, also referred to as a plasmid addiction system. Binds to and blocks the activity of CcdB; will also remove bound CcdB protein from the CcdB-GyrA complex by forming a CcdA-CcdB complex, a process termed rejuvenation. Functions as a transcriptional corepressor for the ccdAB operon, repression also requires CcdB (By similarity). From Escherichia coli
   1569..1871    +  CDS            ccdB: CCDB_ECOLI - Also known as G, letB, letD. Experimental evidence at protein level: Swiss-Prot protein existence level 1. Toxic component of a type II toxin-antitoxin (TA) system, functioning in plasmid maintainence. Responsible for the post- segregational killing (PSK) of plasmid-free cells, also referred to as a plasmid addiction system. Half-life of over 2 hours. Cell killing by CcdB is accompanied by filamentation, defects in chromosome and plasmid segregation, defects in cell division, formation of anucleate cells, decreased DNA synthesis and plasmid loss. Interferes with the activity of DN
   1915..2039    -  protein_bind   attR2: mutant version of attR; recombination site for the Gateway® LR reaction LR Clonase™
   3670..3798    +  CDS            d2EYFP (fragment): EYFP destabilized by residues 422-461 of mouse ornithine decarboxylase, giving an in vivo half-life of ~2 hours mammalian codon-optimized
   3820..4072    +  terminator     NOS terminator: nopaline synthase terminator and poly(A) signal
   4128..4150    -  protein_bind   lac operator (fragment): The lac repressor binds to the lac operator to inhibit transcription in E. coli. This inhibition can be relieved by adding lactose or isopropyl-β-D-thiogalactopyranoside (IPTG). lac repressor encoded by lacI
   4154..4184    -  promoter       lac promoter: promoter for the E. coli lac operon
   4199..4220    -  protein_bind   CAP binding site: CAP binding activates transcription in the presence of cAMP. E. coli catabolite activator protein
   4305..4479    -  polyA_signal   CaMV poly(A) signal: cauliflower mosaic virus polyadenylation signal
   4520..5545    -  CDS            HygR: hygromycin B phosphotransferase confers resistance to hygromycin
   5612..6287    -  promoter       CaMV 35S promoter (enhanced): cauliflower mosaic virus 35S promoter with a duplicated enhancer region
   6482..6506    -  misc_feature   LB T-DNA repeat: left border repeat from nopaline C58 T-DNA
   6765..6788    +  promoter       Pc promoter (fragment): intI1 (promoter lies within the coding sequence); class 1 integron promoter
   6964..7020    +  CDS            GmR (fragment): gentamycin acetyltransferase; aacC1; confers resistance to gentamycin
   7031..7818    +  CDS            SmR (fragment): aminoglycoside adenylyltransferase (Murphy, 1985); aadA; confers resistance to spectinomycin and streptomycin
   8064..8652    +  rep_origin     ori: high-copy-number ColE1/pMB1/pBR322/pUC origin of replication
   8838..8978    -  misc_feature   bom: basis of mobility region from pBR322
   9080..9119    -  CDS            rop (fragment): Rop protein, which maintains plasmids at low copy number; rop
   9322..9516    -  rep_origin     pVS1 oriV: origin of replication for the Pseudomonas plasmid pVS1 (Heeb et al., 2000)
   9582..10655   -  CDS            pVS1 RepA: replication protein from the Pseudomonas plasmid pVS1 (Heeb et al., 2000)
  11084..11713   -  CDS            pVS1 StaA: stability protein from the Pseudomonas plasmid pVS1 (Heeb et al., 2000)
  12273..12674   -  CDS            Y4CG_SINFN (fragment): Protein inferred from homology: Swiss-Prot protein existence level 3. From Sinorhizobium fredii (strain NBRC 101917 / NGR234).
