[The description below was written by a language model from this plasmid's Addgene catalogue record and pLannotate feature annotations shown in this document.]
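Description:
pMpGWB131 is an empty Gateway destination binary vector for Agrobacterium-mediated plant transformation. It was built on the pMpGWB100 backbone and designed for the liverwort Marchantia polymorpha, though it can also be used in other plants. It carries a high-copy ColE1/pUC-type origin with the pBR322 bom region for propagation in E. coli. The pVS1 oriV, RepA and StaA functions provide replication and stable maintenance in Agrobacterium. Bacterial selection relies on an aadA spectinomycin/streptomycin resistance gene on the backbone and on the chloramphenicol resistance gene inside the Gateway cassette. Because the cassette also encodes the CcdB toxin, the unrecombined vector is kept in a ccdB-tolerant strain.

The T-DNA is bounded by nopaline-type right and left border repeats. Next to the right border is the attR1–CmR–ccdB–attR2 cassette. An LR reaction replaces this cassette with the fragment from an entry clone, and ccdB counter-selects against non-recombinant plasmids. According to the catalogue, the coding sequence for Emerald luciferase fused to a PEST degradation sequence, ELuc(PEST), lies immediately downstream, so it is positioned C-terminal to the insert. The automated annotation does not name the luciferase. It labels only the PEST portion, as a fragment of a destabilised fluorescent protein that shares the ornithine decarboxylase-derived degron. A NOS terminator follows.

No plant promoter is annotated upstream of attR1. This suggests that the user supplies the regulatory sequence, for example a promoter or genomic fragment for a short-lived luminescent reporter, but the record does not state this use. An enhanced CaMV 35S promoter drives hygromycin phosphotransferase with a CaMV poly(A) signal, which allows selection of transformed plants.
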