Addgene plasmid #68585: pMpGWB131
Purpose: (Empty Backbone) Gateway binary vector designed for transgenic research with Marchantia polymorpha as well as other plants
Depositing lab: Takayuki Kohchi. Depositing organization: Kyoto University, Graduate School of Biostudies. Publication: Development of Gateway Binary Vector Series with Four Different Selection Markers for the Liverwort Marchantia polymorpha. Ishizaki K, Nishihama R, Ueda M, Inoue K, Ishida S, Nishimura Y, Shikanai T, Kohchi T. PLoS One. 2015 Sep 25;10(9):e0138876. doi: 10.1371/journal.pone.0138876. eCollection 2015. PONE-D-15-25288 PubMed 26406247.
Backbone
  Vector backbone: pMpGWB100
  Backbone manufacturer: Kohchi Lab., Kyoto University
  Backbone size (bp): 9502
  Modifications to backbone: Coding sequence for Emerald Luc fused with PEST sequence [ELuc(PEST)] is cloned downstream of the Gateway cassette.
  Vector type: Plant Expression
  Selectable markers: Hygromycin
  Tag / fusion protein: Emerald Luc fused with PEST sequence [ELuc(PEST)] (C terminal on insert)
Growth in bacteria
  Bacterial resistance: Chloramphenicol and Spectinomycin, 25 & 50 μg/mL
  Growth temperature: 37°C
  Growth strain: DB3.1
  Copy number: High Copy
Gene/Insert
  Cloning method: Gateway Cloning
Resource information
  A portion of this plasmid was derived from a plasmid made by: The Gateway cassette was provided by Tsuyoshi Nakagawa at Shimane University, Japan.
Terms and licenses: Academic/Nonprofit Terms; Industry Terms: Not Available to Industry
How to cite: pMpGWB131 was a gift from Takayuki Kohchi (Addgene plasmid # 68585 ; http://n2t.net/addgene:68585 ; RRID:Addgene_68585)
