>Addgene plasmid #68585 | pMpGWB131 | addgene partial sequence | sequence record 127956 | CAT-R 5'-GCAACTGACTGAAATGCCTC-3'
GATCCTAACTCAAAATCCACACATTATACGAGCCGGAAGCATAAAGTGTAAAGCCTGGGGTGCCTAATGC
GGCCCCTCGAGGGGCCGCCATAGTGACTGGATATGTTGTGTTTTACAGTATTATGTAGTCTGTTTTTTAT
GCAAAATCTAATTTAATATATTGATATTTATATCATTTTACGTTTCTCGTTCAGCTTTTTTGTACAAACT
TGTTGATAACTCTAGACCCAANCTTGGCACTGGCCGTCGTTTTACAACGTCGTGACTGGAAAAACCCTGG
CGTTACCCAACTTAATCGCCTTGCAGCACATCCCCCTTT
