>Addgene plasmid #68585 | pMpGWB131 | addgene partial sequence | sequence record 128894 | NOSterm-R 5'-attgccaaatgtttgaacga-3'
GGGCAGCGTGCCAGCAGCCTGCTCCTCCACCTCCGGCGGGAAGCCATGGCTAAGCTTAGAAGCCTTCTCC
ATCAGGGCCTCCCTCAGCTCTTTTCGACTAATCTTGCCTGTCACGTTCCTGGGGATAGAGTCCACGAACC
TTACGCCGCCCCTCAGGTACTTGGAGTGAGACACCCTCTGGGCCAGGAAGTCGTACACCTCCTTAGCGGT
GAGTTGGGCGCCGGGCTGCTTCACCACNAAGCCGGCTGGCAGCTCGCCGGCCTCGATGTCAGGGATACCC
ACGACGGCCACGTCCCTGATGCCTGGGTGCTGAAGGAGGATCTCCTCCAGCTCCACAGGGGCGACCTGAT
AGCCCTTGTATTTGATCAGCTCCTTGTACCGGTCCACGATGTAGAA
